Addgene plasmid #80637: GST-CHMP4A (205-222) W220A (pGEX2T(TEV))
Purpose: Residues 205-222 of CHMP4A, Mutation disrupts binding to ALIX; Bacterial Expression Vector; TEV-cleavable GST-tag; Sundquist Lab Internal ID: WISP06-203
Depositing lab: Wesley Sundquist. Depositing organization: University of Utah. Publication: ALIX-CHMP4 interactions in the human ESCRT pathway. McCullough J, Fisher RD, Whitby FG, Sundquist WI, Hill CP. Proc Natl Acad Sci U S A. 2008 Jun 3;105(22):7687-91. doi: 10.1073/pnas.0801567105. Epub 2008 May 29. PubMed 18511562.
Backbone
  Vector backbone: pGEX 2T (TEV)
  Backbone manufacturer: GE
  Backbone size w/o insert (bp): 4987
  Total vector size (bp): 5041
  Modifications to backbone: TEV site introduced
  Vector type: Bacterial Expression
Growth in bacteria
  Bacterial resistance: Ampicillin, 100 μg/mL
  Growth temperature: 37°C
  Growth strain: DH5alpha
  Copy number: Unknown
Gene/Insert
  Gene/Insert name: CHMP4A
  Species: H. sapiens (human)
  Insert size (bp): 54
  Mutation: Residues 205-222; Changed Trp 220 to Ala
  Entrez Gene: CHMP4A (a.k.a. C14orf123, CHMP4, CHMP4B, HSPC134, SHAX2, SNF7, SNF7-1, VPS32-1, VPS32A)
  Tag / fusion protein: GST (N terminal on backbone)
  Cloning method: Restriction Enzyme; 5′ cloning site Nde1 (not destroyed); 3′ cloning site BamHI (not destroyed)
  Sequencing primers: 5′ pGEX for; 3′ pGEX rev
Terms and licenses: Academic/Nonprofit Terms; Industry Terms: Not Available to Industry
How to cite: GST-CHMP4A (205-222) W220A (pGEX2T(TEV)) was a gift from Wesley Sundquist (Addgene plasmid # 80637 ; http://n2t.net/addgene:80637 ; RRID:Addgene_80637)
