[The description below was written by a language model from this plasmid's Addgene catalogue record and pLannotate feature annotations shown in this document.]
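Description:
GST-CHMP4A (205-222) W220A is a 5,041 bp bacterial expression plasmid built on pGEX-2T (TEV), a commercial pGEX-2T backbone modified to carry a tobacco etch virus protease site. It replicates in E. coli from a ColE1/pMB1-type origin and is selected with ampicillin through the β-lactamase gene. Expression is driven by the hybrid tac promoter with a downstream lac operator, and the plasmid carries its own lacI repressor gene, so transcription is held off until it is induced with IPTG. One of the two annotated sequence records calls the lacI promoter the up-regulated lacIq variant and the other calls it the wild-type form. Otherwise the two tables describe the same circular molecule with different start coordinates. Backbone remnants such as a lacZα fragment, its lac promoter and operator, and partial rop, bom and yciV sequences are also annotated but play no evident role in the design.

The payload is a 54 bp fragment of human CHMP4A encoding residues 205-222, cloned between NdeI and BamHI immediately downstream of the Schistosoma japonicum glutathione S-transferase coding sequence and the TEV site. The short insert itself is not picked up as a feature in either table. The product is an N-terminal GST fusion to an 18-residue C-terminal CHMP4A peptide. The fusion can be captured on glutathione resin, and TEV protease can release the peptide from the tag. Tryptophan 220 is changed to alanine, a substitution recorded as disrupting binding to ALIX. This makes the construct a natural binding-deficient control in studies of the ALIX-CHMP4 interaction in the human ESCRT pathway, for example in pull-down or other binding assays, although the record does not name specific assays.
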