Features (pLannotate 1.2.2; 17 found; start..end, strand, type, name):
      6..107     -  CDS            yciV (fragment): RNAAM_ECOLI - Also known as trpH From Escherichia coli (strain K12).
    183..211     +  promoter       tac promoter: strong E. coli promoter; hybrid between the trp and lac UV5 promoters
    219..235     +  protein_bind   lac operator: The lac repressor binds to the lac operator to inhibit transcription in E. coli. This inhibition can be relieved by adding lactose or isopropyl-β-D-thiogalactopyranoside (IPTG). lac repressor encoded by lacI
    258..911     +  CDS            GST26_SCHJA: Experimental evidence at protein level: Swiss-Prot protein existence level 1. GST isoenzymes appear to play a central role in the parasite detoxification system. Other functions are also suspected including a role in increasing the solubility of haematin in the parasite gut. From Schistosoma japonicum (Blood fluke).
    939..959     +  CDS            TEV site: tobacco etch virus (TEV) protease recognition and cleavage site
   1058..1097    +  CDS            rop (fragment): Rop protein, which maintains plasmids at low copy number; rop
   1199..1239    +  misc_feature   bom (fragment): basis of mobility region from pBR322
   1344..1448    +  promoter       AmpR promoter: bla
   1449..2309    +  CDS            AmpR: β-lactamase; bla; confers resistance to ampicillin, carbenicillin, and related antibiotics
   2480..3068    +  rep_origin     ori: high-copy-number ColE1/pMB1/pBR322/pUC origin of replication
   3254..3305    -  misc_feature   bom (fragment): basis of mobility region from pBR322
   3312..3389    +  promoter       lacIq promoter: lacI (mutant); In the lacIq allele, a single base change in the promoter boosts expression of the lacI gene about 10-fold.
   3390..4472    +  CDS            lacI: lac repressor; lacI; The lac repressor binds to the lac operator to inhibit transcription in E. coli. This inhibition can be relieved by adding lactose or isopropyl-β-D-thiogalactopyranoside (IPTG).
   4485..4506    +  protein_bind   CAP binding site: CAP binding activates transcription in the presence of cAMP. E. coli catabolite activator protein
   4521..4551    +  promoter       lac promoter: promoter for the E. coli lac operon
   4559..4575    +  protein_bind   lac operator: The lac repressor binds to the lac operator to inhibit transcription in E. coli. This inhibition can be relieved by adding lactose or isopropyl-β-D-thiogalactopyranoside (IPTG). lac repressor encoded by lacI
   4595..4768    +  CDS            lacZα: LacZα fragment of β-galactosidase; lacZ fragment
>Addgene plasmid #80637 | GST-CHMP4A (205-222) W220A (pGEX2T(TEV)) | depositor full sequence | sequence record 152685 | GST-CHMP4A (205-222) W220A (pGEX2T(TEV)) sequence 5041 bps
ACGTTATCGACTGCACGGTGCACCAATGCTTCTGGCGTCAGGCAGCCATCGGAAGCTGTGGTATGGCTGT
GCAGGTCGTAAATCACTGCATAATTCGTGTCGCTCAAGGCGCACTCCCGTTCTGGATAATGTTTTTTGCG
CCGACATCATAACGGTTCTGGCAAATATTCTGAAATGAGCTGTTGACAATTAATCATCGGCTCGTATAAT
GTGTGGAATTGTGAGCGGATAACAATTTCACACAGGAAACAGTATTCATGTCCCCTATACTAGGTTATTG
GAAAATTAAGGGCCTTGTGCAACCCACTCGACTTCTTTTGGAATATCTTGAAGAAAAATATGAAGAGCAT
TTGTATGAGCGCGATGAAGGTGATAAATGGCGAAACAAAAAGTTTGAATTGGGTTTGGAGTTTCCCAATC
TTCCTTATTATATTGATGGTGATGTTAAATTAACACAGTCTATGGCCATCATACGTTATATAGCTGACAA
GCACAACATGTTGGGTGGTTGTCCAAAAGAGCGTGCAGAGATTTCAATGCTTGAAGGAGCGGTTTTGGAT
ATTAGATACGGTGTTTCGAGAATTGCATATAGTAAAGACTTTGAAACTCTCAAAGTTGATTTTCTTAGCA
AGCTACCTGAAATGCTGAAAATGTTCGAAGATCGTTTATGTCATAAAACATATTTAAATGGTGATCATGT
AACCCATCCTGACTTCATGTTGTATGACGCTCTTGATGTTGTTTTATACATGGACCCAATGTGCCTGGAT
GCGTTCCCAAAATTAGTTTGTTTTAAAAAACGTATTGAAGCTATCCCACAAATTGATAAGTACTTGAAAT
CCAGCAAGTATATAGCATGGCCTTTGCAGGGCTGGCAAGCCACGTTTGGTGGTGGCGACCATCCTCCAAA
ATCGGATCTGGTTCCGCGTGGATCTCCGGAAAACCTGTATTTCCAGGGCCATATGCCCAAAGTGGATGAA
GATGAAGAAGCACTAAAGCAGTTGGCTGAGGCGGTATCCTGAGGATCCTCGAGAATTCATCGTGACTGAC
TGACGATCTGCCTCGCGCGTTTCGGTGATGACGGTGAAAACCTCTGACACATGCAGCTCCCGGAGACGGT
CACAGCTTGTCTGTAAGCGGATGCCGGGAGCAGACAAGCCCGTCAGGGCGCGTCAGCGGGTGTTGGCGGG
TGTCGGGGCGCAGCCATGACCCAGTCACGTAGCGATAGCGGAGTGTATAATTCTTGAAGACGAAAGGGCC
TCGTGATACGCCTATTTTTATAGGTTAATGTCATGATAATAATGGTTTCTTAGACGTCAGGTGGCACTTT
TCGGGGAAATGTGCGCGGAACCCCTATTTGTTTATTTTTCTAAATACATTCAAATATGTATCCGCTCATG
AGACAATAACCCTGATAAATGCTTCAATAATATTGAAAAAGGAAGAGTATGAGTATTCAACATTTCCGTG
TCGCCCTTATTCCCTTTTTTGCGGCATTTTGCCTTCCTGTTTTTGCTCACCCAGAAACGCTGGTGAAAGT
AAAAGATGCTGAAGATCAGTTGGGTGCACGAGTGGGTTACATCGAACTGGATCTCAACAGCGGTAAGATC
CTTGAGAGTTTTCGCCCCGAAGAACGTTTTCCAATGATGAGCACTTTTAAAGTTCTGCTATGTGGCGCGG
TATTATCCCGTGTTGACGCCGGGCAAGAGCAACTCGGTCGCCGCATACACTATTCTCAGAATGACTTGGT
TGAGTACTCACCAGTCACAGAAAAGCATCTTACGGATGGCATGACAGTAAGAGAATTATGCAGTGCTGCC
ATAACCATGAGTGATAACACTGCGGCCAACTTACTTCTGACAACGATCGGAGGACCGAAGGAGCTAACCG
CTTTTTTGCACAACATGGGGGATCATGTAACTCGCCTTGATCGTTGGGAACCGGAGCTGAATGAAGCCAT
ACCAAACGACGAGCGTGACACCACGATGCCTGCAGCAATGGCAACAACGTTGCGCAAACTATTAACTGGC
GAACTACTTACTCTAGCTTCCCGGCAACAATTAATAGACTGGATGGAGGCGGATAAAGTTGCAGGACCAC
TTCTGCGCTCGGCCCTTCCGGCTGGCTGGTTTATTGCTGATAAATCTGGAGCCGGTGAGCGTGGGTCTCG
CGGTATCATTGCAGCACTGGGGCCAGATGGTAAGCCCTCCCGTATCGTAGTTATCTACACGACGGGGAGT
CAGGCAACTATGGATGAACGAAATAGACAGATCGCTGAGATAGGTGCCTCACTGATTAAGCATTGGTAAC
TGTCAGACCAAGTTTACTCATATATACTTTAGATTGATTTAAAACTTCATTTTTAATTTAAAAGGATCTA
GGTGAAGATCCTTTTTGATAATCTCATGACCAAAATCCCTTAACGTGAGTTTTCGTTCCACTGAGCGTCA
GACCCCGTAGAAAAGATCAAAGGATCTTCTTGAGATCCTTTTTTTCTGCGCGTAATCTGCTGCTTGCAAA
CAAAAAAACCACCGCTACCAGCGGTGGTTTGTTTGCCGGATCAAGAGCTACCAACTCTTTTTCCGAAGGT
AACTGGCTTCAGCAGAGCGCAGATACCAAATACTGTCCTTCTAGTGTAGCCGTAGTTAGGCCACCACTTC
AAGAACTCTGTAGCACCGCCTACATACCTCGCTCTGCTAATCCTGTTACCAGTGGCTGCTGCCAGTGGCG
ATAAGTCGTGTCTTACCGGGTTGGACTCAAGACGATAGTTACCGGATAAGGCGCAGCGGTCGGGCTGAAC
GGGGGGTTCGTGCACACAGCCCAGCTTGGAGCGAACGACCTACACCGAACTGAGATACCTACAGCGTGAG
CTATGAGAAAGCGCCACGCTTCCCGAAGGGAGAAAGGCGGACAGGTATCCGGTAAGCGGCAGGGTCGGAA
CAGGAGAGCGCACGAGGGAGCTTCCAGGGGGAAACGCCTGGTATCTTTATAGTCCTGTCGGGTTTCGCCA
CCTCTGACTTGAGCGTCGATTTTTGTGATGCTCGTCAGGGGGGCGGAGCCTATGGAAAAACGCCAGCAAC
GCGGCCTTTTTACGGTTCCTGGCCTTTTGCTGGCCTTTTGCTCACATGTTCTTTCCTGCGTTATCCCCTG
ATTCTGTGGATAACCGTATTACCGCCTTTGAGTGAGCTGATACCGCTCGCCGCAGCCGAACGACCGAGCG
CAGCGAGTCAGTGAGCGAGGAAGCGGAAGAGCGCCTGATGCGGTATTTTCTCCTTACGCATCTGTGCGGT
ATTTCACACCGCATAAATTCCGACACCATCGAATGGTGCAAAACCTTTCGCGGTATGGCATGATAGCGCC
CGGAAGAGAGTCAATTCAGGGTGGTGAATGTGAAACCAGTAACGTTATACGATGTCGCAGAGTATGCCGG
TGTCTCTTATCAGACCGTTTCCCGCGTGGTGAACCAGGCCAGCCACGTTTCTGCGAAAACGCGGGAAAAA
GTGGAAGCGGCGATGGCGGAGCTGAATTACATTCCCAACCGCGTGGCACAACAACTGGCGGGCAAACAGT
CGTTGCTGATTGGCGTTGCCACCTCCAGTCTGGCCCTGCACGCGCCGTCGCAAATTGTCGCGGCGATTAA
ATCTCGCGCCGATCAACTGGGTGCCAGCGTGGTGGTGTCGATGGTAGAACGAAGCGGCGTCGAAGCCTGT
AAAGCGGCGGTGCACAATCTTCTCGCGCAACGCGTCAGTGGGCTGATCATTAACTATCCGCTGGATGACC
AGGATGCCATTGCTGTGGAAGCTGCCTGCACTAATGTTCCGGCGTTATTTCTTGATGTCTCTGACCAGAC
ACCCATCAACAGTATTATTTTCTCCCATGAAGACGGTACGCGACTGGGCGTGGAGCATCTGGTCGCATTG
GGTCACCAGCAAATCGCGCTGTTAGCGGGCCCATTAAGTTCTGTCTCGGCGCGTCTGCGTCTGGCTGGCT
GGCATAAATATCTCACTCGCAATCAAATTCAGCCGATAGCGGAACGGGAAGGCGACTGGAGTGCCATGTC
CGGTTTTCAACAAACCATGCAAATGCTGAATGAGGGCATCGTTCCCACTGCGATGCTGGTTGCCAACGAT
CAGATGGCGCTGGGCGCAATGCGCGCCATTACCGAGTCCGGGCTGCGCGTTGGTGCGGATATCTCGGTAG
TGGGATACGACGATACCGAAGACAGCTCATGTTATATCCCGCCGTTAACCACCATCAAACAGGATTTTCG
CCTGCTGGGGCAAACCAGCGTGGACCGCTTGCTGCAACTCTCTCAGGGCCAGGCGGTGAAGGGCAATCAG
CTGTTGCCCGTCTCACTGGTGAAAAGAAAAACCACCCTGGCGCCCAATACGCAAACCGCCTCTCCCCGCG
CGTTGGCCGATTCATTAATGCAGCTGGCACGACAGGTTTCCCGACTGGAAAGCGGGCAGTGAGCGCAACG
CAATTAATGTGAGTTAGCTCACTCATTAGGCACCCCAGGCTTTACACTTTATGCTTCCGGCTCGTATGTT
GTGTGGAATTGTGAGCGGATAACAATTTCACACAGGAAACAGCTATGACCATGATTACGGATTCACTGGC
CGTCGTTTTACAACGTCGTGACTGGGAAAACCCTGGCGTTACCCAACTTAATCGCCTTGCAGCACATCCC
CCTTTCGCCAGCTGGCGTAATAGCGAAGAGGCCCGCACCGATCGCCCTTCCCAACAGTTGCGCAGCCTGA
ATGGCGAATGGCGCTTTGCCTGGTTTCCGGCACCAGAAGCGGTGCCGGAAAGCTGGCTGGAGTGCGATCT
TCCTGAGGCCGATACTGTCGTCGTCCCCTCAAACTGGCAGATGCACGGTTACGATGCGCCCATCTACACC
AACGTAACCTATCCCATTACGGTCAATCCGCCGTTTGTTCCCACGGAGAATCCGACGGGTTGTTACTCGC
TCACATTTAATGTTGATGAAAGCTGGCTACAGGAAGGCCAGACGCGAATTATTTTTGATGGCGTTGGAAT
T
