Features (pLannotate 1.2.2; 17 found; start..end, strand, type, name):
      1..29      +  promoter       tac promoter: strong E. coli promoter; hybrid between the trp and lac UV5 promoters
     37..53      +  protein_bind   lac operator: The lac repressor binds to the lac operator to inhibit transcription in E. coli. This inhibition can be relieved by adding lactose or isopropyl-β-D-thiogalactopyranoside (IPTG). lac repressor encoded by lacI
     76..729     +  CDS            GST26_SCHJA: Experimental evidence at protein level: Swiss-Prot protein existence level 1. GST isoenzymes appear to play a central role in the parasite detoxification system. Other functions are also suspected including a role in increasing the solubility of haematin in the parasite gut. From Schistosoma japonicum (Blood fluke).
    757..777     +  CDS            TEV site: tobacco etch virus (TEV) protease recognition and cleavage site
    876..915     +  CDS            rop (fragment): Rop protein, which maintains plasmids at low copy number; rop
   1017..1057    +  misc_feature   bom (fragment): basis of mobility region from pBR322
   1162..1266    +  promoter       AmpR promoter: bla
   1267..2127    +  CDS            AmpR: β-lactamase; bla; confers resistance to ampicillin, carbenicillin, and related antibiotics
   2298..2886    +  rep_origin     ori: high-copy-number ColE1/pMB1/pBR322/pUC origin of replication
   3072..3123    -  misc_feature   bom (fragment): basis of mobility region from pBR322
   3130..3207    +  promoter       lacI promoter: lacI
   3208..4290    +  CDS            lacI: lac repressor; lacI; The lac repressor binds to the lac operator to inhibit transcription in E. coli. This inhibition can be relieved by adding lactose or isopropyl-β-D-thiogalactopyranoside (IPTG).
   4303..4324    +  protein_bind   CAP binding site: CAP binding activates transcription in the presence of cAMP. E. coli catabolite activator protein
   4339..4369    +  promoter       lac promoter: promoter for the E. coli lac operon
   4377..4393    +  protein_bind   lac operator: The lac repressor binds to the lac operator to inhibit transcription in E. coli. This inhibition can be relieved by adding lactose or isopropyl-β-D-thiogalactopyranoside (IPTG). lac repressor encoded by lacI
   4413..4586    +  CDS            lacZα: LacZα fragment of β-galactosidase; lacZ fragment
   4850..4966    -  CDS            yciV (fragment): RNAAM_ECOLI - Also known as trpH From Escherichia coli (strain K12).
>Addgene plasmid #80637 | GST-CHMP4A (205-222) W220A (pGEX2T(TEV)) | addgene full sequence | sequence record 161733 | Addgene NGS result
TTGACAATTAATCATCGGCTCGTATAATGTGTGGAATTGTGAGCGGATAACAATTTCACACAGGAAACAG
TATTCATGTCCCCTATACTAGGTTATTGGAAAATTAAGGGCCTTGTGCAACCCACTCGACTTCTTTTGGA
ATATCTTGAAGAAAAATATGAAGAGCATTTGTATGAGCGCGATGAAGGTGATAAATGGCGAAACAAAAAG
TTTGAATTGGGTTTGGAGTTTCCCAATCTTCCTTATTATATTGATGGTGATGTTAAATTAACACAGTCTA
TGGCCATCATACGTTATATAGCTGACAAGCACAACATGTTGGGTGGTTGTCCAAAAGAGCGTGCAGAGAT
TTCAATGCTTGAAGGAGCGGTTTTGGATATTAGATACGGTGTTTCGAGAATTGCATATAGTAAAGACTTT
GAAACTCTCAAAGTTGATTTTCTTAGCAAGCTACCTGAAATGCTGAAAATGTTCGAAGATCGTTTATGTC
ATAAAACATATTTAAATGGTGATCATGTAACCCATCCTGACTTCATGTTGTATGACGCTCTTGATGTTGT
TTTATACATGGACCCAATGTGCCTGGATGCGTTCCCAAAATTAGTTTGTTTTAAAAAACGTATTGAAGCT
ATCCCACAAATTGATAAGTACTTGAAATCCAGCAAGTATATAGCATGGCCTTTGCAGGGCTGGCAAGCCA
CGTTTGGTGGTGGCGACCATCCTCCAAAATCGGATCTGGTTCCGCGTGGATCTCCGGAAAACCTGTATTT
CCAGGGCCATATGCCCAAAGTGGATGAAGATGAAGAAGCACTAAAGCAGTTGGCTGAGGCGGTATCCTGA
GGATCCTCGAGAATTCATCGTGACTGACTGACGATCTGCCTCGCGCGTTTCGGTGATGACGGTGAAAACC
TCTGACACATGCAGCTCCCGGAGACGGTCACAGCTTGTCTGTAAGCGGATGCCGGGAGCAGACAAGCCCG
TCAGGGCGCGTCAGCGGGTGTTGGCGGGTGTCGGGGCGCAGCCATGACCCAGTCACGTAGCGATAGCGGA
GTGTATAATTCTTGAAGACGAAAGGGCCTCGTGATACGCCTATTTTTATAGGTTAATGTCATGATAATAA
TGGTTTCTTAGACGTCAGGTGGCACTTTTCGGGGAAATGTGCGCGGAACCCCTATTTGTTTATTTTTCTA
AATACATTCAAATATGTATCCGCTCATGAGACAATAACCCTGATAAATGCTTCAATAATATTGAAAAAGG
AAGAGTATGAGTATTCAACATTTCCGTGTCGCCCTTATTCCCTTTTTTGCGGCATTTTGCCTTCCTGTTT
TTGCTCACCCAGAAACGCTGGTGAAAGTAAAAGATGCTGAAGATCAGTTGGGTGCACGAGTGGGTTACAT
CGAACTGGATCTCAACAGCGGTAAGATCCTTGAGAGTTTTCGCCCCGAAGAACGTTTTCCAATGATGAGC
ACTTTTAAAGTTCTGCTATGTGGCGCGGTATTATCCCGTGTTGACGCCGGGCAAGAGCAACTCGGTCGCC
GCATACACTATTCTCAGAATGACTTGGTTGAGTACTCACCAGTCACAGAAAAGCATCTTACGGATGGCAT
GACAGTAAGAGAATTATGCAGTGCTGCCATAACCATGAGTGATAACACTGCGGCCAACTTACTTCTGACA
ACGATCGGAGGACCGAAGGAGCTAACCGCTTTTTTGCACAACATGGGGGATCATGTAACTCGCCTTGATC
GTTGGGAACCGGAGCTGAATGAAGCCATACCAAACGACGAGCGTGACACCACGATGCCTGCAGCAATGGC
AACAACGTTGCGCAAACTATTAACTGGCGAACTACTTACTCTAGCTTCCCGGCAACAATTAATAGACTGG
ATGGAGGCGGATAAAGTTGCAGGACCACTTCTGCGCTCGGCCCTTCCGGCTGGCTGGTTTATTGCTGATA
AATCTGGAGCCGGTGAGCGTGGGTCTCGCGGTATCATTGCAGCACTGGGGCCAGATGGTAAGCCCTCCCG
TATCGTAGTTATCTACACGACGGGGAGTCAGGCAACTATGGATGAACGAAATAGACAGATCGCTGAGATA
GGTGCCTCACTGATTAAGCATTGGTAACTGTCAGACCAAGTTTACTCATATATACTTTAGATTGATTTAA
AACTTCATTTTTAATTTAAAAGGATCTAGGTGAAGATCCTTTTTGATAATCTCATGACCAAAATCCCTTA
ACGTGAGTTTTCGTTCCACTGAGCGTCAGACCCCGTAGAAAAGATCAAAGGATCTTCTTGAGATCCTTTT
TTTCTGCGCGTAATCTGCTGCTTGCAAACAAAAAAACCACCGCTACCAGCGGTGGTTTGTTTGCCGGATC
AAGAGCTACCAACTCTTTTTCCGAAGGTAACTGGCTTCAGCAGAGCGCAGATACCAAATACTGTCCTTCT
AGTGTAGCCGTAGTTAGGCCACCACTTCAAGAACTCTGTAGCACCGCCTACATACCTCGCTCTGCTAATC
CTGTTACCAGTGGCTGCTGCCAGTGGCGATAAGTCGTGTCTTACCGGGTTGGACTCAAGACGATAGTTAC
CGGATAAGGCGCAGCGGTCGGGCTGAACGGGGGGTTCGTGCACACAGCCCAGCTTGGAGCGAACGACCTA
CACCGAACTGAGATACCTACAGCGTGAGCTATGAGAAAGCGCCACGCTTCCCGAAGGGAGAAAGGCGGAC
AGGTATCCGGTAAGCGGCAGGGTCGGAACAGGAGAGCGCACGAGGGAGCTTCCAGGGGGAAACGCCTGGT
ATCTTTATAGTCCTGTCGGGTTTCGCCACCTCTGACTTGAGCGTCGATTTTTGTGATGCTCGTCAGGGGG
GCGGAGCCTATGGAAAAACGCCAGCAACGCGGCCTTTTTACGGTTCCTGGCCTTTTGCTGGCCTTTTGCT
CACATGTTCTTTCCTGCGTTATCCCCTGATTCTGTGGATAACCGTATTACCGCCTTTGAGTGAGCTGATA
CCGCTCGCCGCAGCCGAACGACCGAGCGCAGCGAGTCAGTGAGCGAGGAAGCGGAAGAGCGCCTGATGCG
GTATTTTCTCCTTACGCATCTGTGCGGTATTTCACACCGCATAAATTCCGACACCATCGAATGGCGCAAA
ACCTTTCGCGGTATGGCATGATAGCGCCCGGAAGAGAGTCAATTCAGGGTGGTGAATGTGAAACCAGTAA
CGTTATACGATGTCGCAGAGTATGCCGGTGTCTCTTATCAGACCGTTTCCCGCGTGGTGAACCAGGCCAG
CCACGTTTCTGCGAAAACGCGGGAAAAAGTGGAAGCGGCGATGGCGGAGCTGAATTACATTCCCAACCGC
GTGGCACAACAACTGGCGGGCAAACAGTCGTTGCTGATTGGCGTTGCCACCTCCAGTCTGGCCCTGCACG
CGCCGTCGCAAATTGTCGCGGCGATTAAATCTCGCGCCGATCAACTGGGTGCCAGCGTGGTGGTGTCGAT
GGTAGAACGAAGCGGCGTCGAAGCCTGTAAAGCGGCGGTGCACAATCTTCTCGCGCAACGCGTCAGTGGG
CTGATCATTAACTATCCGCTGGATGACCAGGATGCCATTGCTGTGGAAGCTGCCTGCACTAATGTTCCGG
CGTTATTTCTTGATGTCTCTGACCAGACACCCATCAACAGTATTATTTTCTCCCATGAAGACGGTACGCG
ACTGGGCGTGGAGCATCTGGTCGCATTGGGTCACCAGCAAATCGCGCTGTTAGCGGGCCCATTAAGTTCT
GTCTCGGCGCGTCTGCGTCTGGCTGGCTGGCATAAATATCTCACTCGCAATCAAATTCAGCCGATAGCGG
AACGGGAAGGCGACTGGAGTGCCATGTCCGGTTTTCAACAAACCATGCAAATGCTGAATGAGGGCATCGT
TCCCACTGCGATGCTGGTTGCCAACGATCAGATGGCGCTGGGCGCAATGCGCGCCATTACCGAGTCCGGG
CTGCGCGTTGGTGCGGATATCTCGGTAGTGGGATACGACGATACCGAAGACAGCTCATGTTATATCCCGC
CGTTAACCACCATCAAACAGGATTTTCGCCTGCTGGGGCAAACCAGCGTGGACCGCTTGCTGCAACTCTC
TCAGGGCCAGGCGGTGAAGGGCAATCAGCTGTTGCCCGTCTCACTGGTGAAAAGAAAAACCACCCTGGCG
CCCAATACGCAAACCGCCTCTCCCCGCGCGTTGGCCGATTCATTAATGCAGCTGGCACGACAGGTTTCCC
GACTGGAAAGCGGGCAGTGAGCGCAACGCAATTAATGTAAGTTAGCTCACTCATTAGGCACCCCAGGCTT
TACACTTTATGCTTCCGGCTCGTATGTTGTGTGGAATTGTGAGCGGATAACAATTTCACACAGGAAACAG
CTATGACCATGATTACGGATTCACTGGCCGTCGTTTTACAACGTCGTGACTGGGAAAACCCTGGCGTTAC
CCAACTTAATCGCCTTGCAGCACATCCCCCTTTCGCCAGCTGGCGTAATAGCGAAGAGGCCCGCACCGAT
CGCCCTTCCCAACAGTTGCGCAGCCTGAATGGCGAATGGCGCTTTGCCTGGTTTCCGGCACCAGAAGCGG
TGCCGGAAAGCTGGCTGGAGTGCGATCTTCCTGAGGCCGATACTGTCGTCGTCCCCTCAAACTGGCAGAT
GCACGGTTACGATGCGCCCATCTACACCAACGTGACCTATCCCATTACGGTCAATCCGCCGTTTGTTCCC
ACGGAGAATCCGACGGGTTGTTACTCGCTCACATTTAATGTTGATGAAAGCTGGCTACAGGAAGGCCAGA
CGCGAATTATTTTTGATGGCGTTGGAATTAGCTTATCGACTGCACGGTGCACCAATGCTTCTGGCGTCAG
GCAGCCATCGGAAGCTGTGGTATGGCTGTGCAGGTCGTAAATCACTGCATAATTCGTGTCGCTCAAGGCG
CACTCCCGTTCTGGATAATGTTTTTTGCGCCGACATCATAACGGTTCTGGCAAATATTCTGAAATGAGCT
G
