>Addgene plasmid #80637 | GST-CHMP4A (205-222) W220A (pGEX2T(TEV)) | addgene partial sequence | sequence record 159327 | pGEX5 5'-GGGCTGGCAAGCCACGTTTGGTG-3'
CGCGTGGATCTCCGGAAAACCTGTATTTCCAGGGCCATATGCCCAAAGTGGATGAAGATGAAGAAGCACT
AAAGCAGTTGGCTGAGGCGGTATCCTGAGGATCCTCGAGAATTCATCGTGACTGACTGACGATCTGCCTC
GCGCGTTTCGGTGATGACGGTGAAAACCTCTGACACATGCAGCTCCCGGAGACGGTCACAGCTTGTCTGT
AAGCGGATGCCGGGAGCAGACAAGCCCGTCAGGGCGCGTCAGCGGGTGTTGGCGGGTGTCGGGGCGCAGC
CATGACCCAGTCACGTAGCGATAGCGGAGTGTATAATTCTTGAAGACGAAAGGGCCTCGTGATACGCCTA
TTTTTATAGGTTAATGTCATGATAATAATGGTTTCTTAGACGTCAGGTGGCACTTTTCGGGGAAATGTGC
GCGGAACCCCTATTTGTTTATTTTTCTAAATACATTCAAATATGTATCCGCTCATGAGACAATAACCCTG
ATAAATGCTTCAATAATATTGAAAAAGGAAGAGTATGAGTATTCAACATTTCCGTGTCGCCCTTATTCCC
TTTTTTGCGGCATTTTGCCTTCCTGTTTTTGCTCACCCAGAAACGCTGGTGAAAGTAAAAGATGCTGAAG
ATCAGTTGGGTGCACGAGTGGGTTACATCGAACTGGATCTCAACAGCGGTAAGATCCTTGAGAGTTTTCG
CCCCGAAGA
