>Addgene plasmid #80637 | GST-CHMP4A (205-222) W220A (pGEX2T(TEV)) | addgene partial sequence | sequence record 159328 | pGEX3 5'-CCGGGAGCTGCATGTGTCAGAGG-3'
ACGCGCGAGGCAGATCGTCAGTCAGTCACGATGAATTCTCGAGGATCCTCAGGATACCGCCTCAGCCAAC
TGCTTTAGTGCTTCTTCATCTTCATCCACTTTGGGCATATGGCCCTGGAAATACAGGTTTTCCGGAGATC
CACGCGGAACCAGATCCGATTTTGGAGGATGGTCGCCACCACCAAACGTGGCTTGCCAGCCCTGCAAAGG
CCATGCTATATACTTGCTGGATTTCAAGTACTTATCAATTTGTGGGATAGCTTCAATACGTTTTTTAAAA
CAAACTAATTTTGGGAACGCATCCAGGCACATTGGGTCCATGTATAAAACAACATCAAGAGCGTCATACA
ACATGAAGTCAGGATGGGTTACATGATCACCATTTAAATATGTTTTATGACATAAACGATCTTCGAACAT
TTTCAGCATTTCAGGTAGCTTGCTAAGAAAATCAACTTTGAGAGTTTCAAAGTCTTTACTATATGCAATT
CTCGAAACACCGTATCTAATATCCAAAACCGCTCCTTCAAGCATTGAAATCTCTGCACGCTCTTTTGGAC
AACCACCCAACATGTTGTGCTTGTCAGCTATATAACGTATGATGGCCATAGACTGTGTTAATTTAACATC
ACCATCAATATAATAAGGAAGATTGGGAAACTCCAAACCCAATTCAAACTTTTTGTTTCGCCATTTATCA
CCTTCATCGCGCTCATACAAATGCTCTTCATATTTTTCTTCAAGATATTCCAAAAGAAGTCGAGTGGGTT
GCACAAGGCCCTTAATTTTCCAATAACCTAGTATAGGGGACATGAATACTGTT
